Addgene plasmid #221345: pET28a-ChmF
Purpose: Express ChmF in E. coli
Depositing lab: Emily Balskus. Depositing organization: Harvard University. Publication: Elucidation of Chalkophomycin Biosynthesis Reveals N-Hydroxypyrrole-Forming Enzymes. Crooke AM, Chand AK, Cui Z, Balskus EP. J Am Chem Soc. 2024 Jun 12;146(23):16268-16280. doi: 10.1021/jacs.4c04712. Epub 2024 May 29. PubMed 38810110.
Backbone
  Vector backbone: pET28a
  Vector type: Bacterial Expression
Growth in bacteria
  Bacterial resistance: Kanamycin, 50 μg/mL
  Growth temperature: 37°C
  Growth strain: DH5alpha
  Copy number: High Copy
Gene/Insert
  Gene/Insert name: chmF
  Species: Streptomyces anulatus ATCC 11523
  Tag / fusion protein: His6 (N terminal on backbone)
  Cloning method: Gibson Cloning
  Sequencing primers: 5′ T7
Terms and licenses: Academic/Nonprofit Terms; Industry Terms: Not Available to Industry
Depositor comments: Please visit https://www.biorxiv.org/content/10.1101/2024.01.24.577118v2 for bioRxiv preprint.
How to cite: pET28a-ChmF was a gift from Emily Balskus (Addgene plasmid # 221345 ; http://n2t.net/addgene:221345 ; RRID:Addgene_221345)
