[The description below was written by a language model from this plasmid's Addgene catalogue record and pLannotate feature annotations shown in this document.]
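Description:
pET28a-ChmF is a bacterial expression plasmid built on the pET28a backbone for producing ChmF, a protein encoded by the chmF gene of Streptomyces anulatus ATCC 11523, in E. coli. The insert was introduced by Gibson cloning so that it is fused to the backbone-encoded N-terminal His6 tag. The plasmid is selected with kanamycin through the aph(3')-Ia KanR gene and replicates from a ColE1/pMB1-type origin. The rop gene and the bom mobility region from pBR322 are also present, although the catalogue entry lists the plasmid as high copy. An f1 origin is also carried.

Expression follows the standard pET arrangement. A T7 promoter is immediately followed by a lac operator and the strong phage T7 gene 10 ribosome binding site, and the plasmid-borne lacI gene with its own promoter supplies repressor. Transcription therefore depends on a host providing T7 RNA polymerase and is relieved by IPTG or lactose, with a T7 terminator closing the unit. Downstream of the RBS, the annotation software detected a short fragment of a composite tag that most likely corresponds to the His6 stretch, followed by a thrombin cleavage site that would allow tag removal after affinity purification.

The chmF coding sequence itself is not annotated in the 6,081 nt feature table. It presumably occupies the unannotated region between the thrombin site and the terminator, spanning the numbering origin of the circular record. Small hits such as the SET1, TcR and AmpR promoter fragments appear to be backbone remnants rather than functional parts. The associated work concerns chalkophomycin biosynthesis and N-hydroxypyrrole-forming enzymes, so the plasmid probably serves to produce recombinant ChmF for biochemical study, though the record does not state the specific function of ChmF.
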