Features (pLannotate 1.2.2; 19 found; start..end, strand, type, name):
     11..60      +  CDS            SET1 (fragment): solubility-enhancement tag derived from T7 phage gene 10B
     68..115     +  terminator     T7 terminator: transcription terminator for bacteriophage T7 RNA polymerase
    152..580     +  rep_origin     f1 ori (sequence partly withheld): f1 bacteriophage origin of replication; arrow indicates direction of (+) strand synthesis
    633..690     +  promoter       AmpR promoter (fragment): bla
    699..1514    -  CDS            KanR: aminoglycoside phosphotransferase; aph(3')-Ia; confers resistance to kanamycin in bacteria or G418 (Geneticin®) in eukaryotes
   1636..2224    +  rep_origin     ori: high-copy-number ColE1/pMB1/pBR322/pUC origin of replication
   2410..2549    -  misc_feature   bom: basis of mobility region from pBR322
   2651..2842    -  CDS            rop: Rop protein, which maintains plasmids at low copy number; rop
   2859..3239    +  CDS            YPB1_ECOLX: Protein predicted: Swiss-Prot protein existence level 4. From Escherichia coli.
   3311..3602    -  CDS            TcR (fragment): tetracycline efflux protein; tet; confers resistance to tetracycline
   3617..3638    -  protein_bind   CAP binding site: CAP binding activates transcription in the presence of cAMP. E. coli catabolite activator protein
   3651..4733    -  CDS            lacI: lac repressor; lacI; The lac repressor binds to the lac operator to inhibit transcription in E. coli. This inhibition can be relieved by adding lactose or isopropyl-β-D-thiogalactopyranoside (IPTG).
   4734..4811    -  promoter       lacI promoter: lacI
   4819..5098    -  CDS            TcR (fragment): tetracycline efflux protein; tet; confers resistance to tetracycline
   5120..5138    +  promoter       T7 promoter: promoter for bacteriophage T7 RNA polymerase
   5139..5163    +  protein_bind   lac operator: The lac repressor binds to the lac operator to inhibit transcription in E. coli. This inhibition can be relieved by adding lactose or isopropyl-β-D-thiogalactopyranoside (IPTG). lac repressor encoded by lacI
   5178..5200    +  RBS            RBS: efficient ribosome binding site from bacteriophage T7 gene 10 (Olins and Rangwala, 1989)
   5219..5235    +  CDS            capTEV™ (fragment): composite tag for in vivo biotinylation, TEV protease cleavage, and 6xHis tagging
   5246..5263    +  CDS            thrombin site: thrombin recognition and cleavage site
>Addgene plasmid #221345 | pET28a-ChmF | addgene full sequence | sequence record 438170 | Addgene NGS Result
CTGAGATCCGGCTGCTAACAAAGCCCGAAAGGAAGCTGAGTTGGCTGCTGCCACCGCTGAGCAATAACTA
GCATAACCCCTTGGGGCCTCTAAACGGGTCTTGAGGGGTTTTTTGCTGAAAGGAGGAACTATATCCGGAT
TGGCGAATGGG
[124 nt withheld, positions 152-275]
C
[91 nt withheld, positions 277-367]
A
[49 nt withheld, positions 369-417]
CCTTTGACGTTGGAGTCCACGTTCTTT
[37 nt withheld, positions 445-481]
ACCCTATCTCGGTCTATTCTTTTGATTTATAAGGGATTTTGCCGATTTCGGCCTATTGGTTAAAAAATGA
GCTGATTTAACAAAAATTTAACGCGAATTTTAACAAAATATTAACGCTTACAATTTAGGTGGCACTTTTC
GGGGAAATGTGCGCGGAACCCCTATTTGTTTATTTTTCTAAATACATTCAAATATGTATCCGCTCATGAA
TTAATTCTTAGAAAAACTCATCGAGCATCAAATGAAACTGCAATTTATTCATATCAGGATTATCAATACC
ATATTTTTGAAAAAGCCGTTTCTGTAATGAAGGAGAAAACTCACCGAGGCAGTTCCATAGGATGGCAAGA
TCCTGGTATCGGTCTGCGATTCCGACTCGTCCAACATCAATACAACCTATTAATTTCCCCTCGTCAAAAA
TAAGGTTATCAAGTGAGAAATCACCATGAGTGACGACTGAATCCGGTGAGAATGGCAAAAGTTTATGCAT
TTCTTTCCAGACTTGTTCAACAGGCCAGCCATTACGCTCGTCATCAAAATCACTCGCATCAACCAAACCG
TTATTCATTCGTGATTGCGCCTGAGCGAGACGAAATACGCGATCGCTGTTAAAAGGACAATTACAAACAG
GAATCGAATGCAACCGGCGCAGGAACACTGCCAGCGCATCAACAATATTTTCACCTGAATCAGGATATTC
TTCTAATACCTGGAATGCTGTTTTCCCGGGGATCGCAGTGGTGAGTAACCATGCATCATCAGGAGTACGG
ATAAAATGCTTGATGGTCGGAAGAGGCATAAATTCCGTCAGCCAGTTTAGTCTGACCATCTCATCTGTAA
CATCATTGGCAACGCTACCTTTGCCATGTTTCAGAAACAACTCTGGCGCATCGGGCTTCCCATACAATCG
ATAGATTGTCGCACCTGATTGCCCGACATTATCGCGAGCCCATTTATACCCATATAAATCAGCATCCATG
TTGGAATTTAATCGCGGCCTAGAGCAAGACGTTTCCCGTTGAATATGGCTCATAACACCCCTTGTATTAC
TGTTTATGTAAGCAGACAGTTTTATTGTTCATGACCAAAATCCCTTAACGTGAGTTTTCGTTCCACTGAG
CGTCAGACCCCGTAGAAAAGATCAAAGGATCTTCTTGAGATCCTTTTTTTCTGCGCGTAATCTGCTGCTT
GCAAACAAAAAAACCACCGCTACCAGCGGTGGTTTGTTTGCCGGATCAAGAGCTACCAACTCTTTTTCCG
AAGGTAACTGGCTTCAGCAGAGCGCAGATACCAAATACTGTCCTTCTAGTGTAGCCGTAGTTAGGCCACC
ACTTCAAGAACTCTGTAGCACCGCCTACATACCTCGCTCTGCTAATCCTGTTACCAGTGGCTGCTGCCAG
TGGCGATAAGTCGTGTCTTACCGGGTTGGACTCAAGACGATAGTTACCGGATAAGGCGCAGCGGTCGGGC
TGAACGGGGGGTTCGTGCACACAGCCCAGCTTGGAGCGAACGACCTACACCGAACTGAGATACCTACAGC
GTGAGCTATGAGAAAGCGCCACGCTTCCCGAAGGGAGAAAGGCGGACAGGTATCCGGTAAGCGGCAGGGT
CGGAACAGGAGAGCGCACGAGGGAGCTTCCAGGGGGAAACGCCTGGTATCTTTATAGTCCTGTCGGGTTT
CGCCACCTCTGACTTGAGCGTCGATTTTTGTGATGCTCGTCAGGGGGGCGGAGCCTATGGAAAAACGCCA
GCAACGCGGCCTTTTTACGGTTCCTGGCCTTTTGCTGGCCTTTTGCTCACATGTTCTTTCCTGCGTTATC
CCCTGATTCTGTGGATAACCGTATTACCGCCTTTGAGTGAGCTGATACCGCTCGCCGCAGCCGAACGACC
GAGCGCAGCGAGTCAGTGAGCGAGGAAGCGGAAGAGCGCCTGATGCGGTATTTTCTCCTTACGCATCTGT
GCGGTATTTCACACCGCAATGGTGCACTCTCAGTACAATCTGCTCTGATGCCGCATAGTTAAGCCAGTAT
ACACTCCGCTATCGCTACGTGACTGGGTCATGGCTGCGCCCCGACACCCGCCAACACCCGCTGACGCGCC
CTGACGGGCTTGTCTGCTCCCGGCATCCGCTTACAGACAAGCTGTGACCGTCTCCGGGAGCTGCATGTGT
CAGAGGTTTTCACCGTCATCACCGAAACGCGCGAGGCAGCTGCGGTAAAGCTCATCAGCGTGGTCGTGAA
GCGATTCACAGATGTCTGCCTGTTCATCCGCGTCCAGCTCGTTGAGTTTCTCCAGAAGCGTTAATGTCTG
GCTTCTGATAAAGCGGGCCATGTTAAGGGCGGTTTTTTCCTGTTTGGTCACTGATGCCTCCGTGTAAGGG
GGATTTCTGTTCATGGGGGTAATGATACCGATGAAACGAGAGAGGATGCTCACGATACGGGTTACTGATG
ATGAACATGCCCGGTTACTGGAACGTTGTGAGGGTAAACAACTGGCGGTATGGATGCGGCGGGACCAGAG
AAAAATCACTCAGGGTCAATGCCAGCGCTTCGTTAATACAGATGTAGGTGTTCCACAGGGTAGCCAGCAG
CATCCTGCGATGCAGATCCGGAACATAATGGTGCAGGGCGCTGACTTCCGCGTTTCCAGACTTTACGAAA
CACGGAAACCGAAGACCATTCATGTTGTTGCTCAGGTCGCAGACGTTTTGCAGCAGCAGTCGCTTCACGT
TCGCTCGCGTATCGGTGATTCATTCTGCTAACCAGTAAGGCAACCCCGCCAGCCTAGCCGGGTCCTCAAC
GACAGGAGCACGATCATGCGCACCCGTGGGGCCGCCATGCCGGCGATAATGGCCTGCTTCTCGCCGAAAC
GTTTGGTGGCGGGACCAGTGACGAAGGCTTGAGCGAGGGCGTGCAAGATTCCGAATACCGCAAGCGACAG
GCCGATCATCGTCGCGCTCCAGCGAAAGCGGTCCTCGCCGAAAATGACCCAGAGCGCTGCCGGCACCTGT
CCTACGAGTTGCATGATAAAGAAGACAGTCATAAGTGCGGCGACGATAGTCATGCCCCGCGCCCACCGGA
AGGAGCTGACTGGGTTGAAGGCTCTCAAGGGCATCGGTCGAGATCCCGGTGCCTAATGAGTGAGCTAACT
TACATTAATTGCGTTGCGCTCACTGCCCGCTTTCCAGTCGGGAAACCTGTCGTGCCAGCTGCATTAATGA
ATCGGCCAACGCGCGGGGAGAGGCGGTTTGCGTATTGGGCGCCAGGGTGGTTTTTCTTTTCACCAGTGAG
ACGGGCAACAGCTGATTGCCCTTCACCGCCTGGCCCTGAGAGAGTTGCAGCAAGCGGTCCACGCTGGTTT
GCCCCAGCAGGCGAAAATCCTGTTTGATGGTGGTTAACGGCGGGATATAACATGAGCTGTCTTCGGTATC
GTCGTATCCCACTACCGAGATATCCGCACCAACGCGCAGCCCGGACTCGGTAATGGCGCGCATTGCGCCC
AGCGCCATCTGATCGTTGGCAACCAGCATCGCAGTGGGAACGATGCCCTCATTCAGCATTTGCATGGTTT
GTTGAAAACCGGACATGGCACTCCAGTCGCCTTCCCGTTCCGCTATCGGCTGAATTTGATTGCGAGTGAG
ATATTTATGCCAGCCAGCCAGACGCAGACGCGCCGAGACAGAACTTAATGGGCCCGCTAACAGCGCGATT
TGCTGGTGACCCAATGCGACCAGATGCTCCACGCCCAGTCGCGTACCGTCTTCATGGGAGAAAATAATAC
TGTTGATGGGTGTCTGGTCAGAGACATCAAGAAATAACGCCGGAACATTAGTGCAGGCAGCTTCCACAGC
AATGGCATCCTGGTCATCCAGCGGATAGTTAATGATCAGCCCACTGACGCGTTGCGCGAGAAGATTGTGC
ACCGCCGCTTTACAGGCTTCGACGCCGCTTCGTTCTACCATCGACACCACCACGCTGGCACCCAGTTGAT
CGGCGCGAGATTTAATCGCCGCGACAATTTGCGACGGCGCGTGCAGGGCCAGACTGGAGGTGGCAACGCC
AATCAGCAACGACTGTTTGCCCGCCAGTTGTTGTGCCACGCGGTTGGGAATGTAATTCAGCTCCGCCATC
GCCGCTTCCACTTTTTCCCGCGTTTTCGCAGAAACGTGGCTGGCCTGGTTCACCACGCGGGAAACGGTCT
GATAAGAGACACCGGCATACTCTGCGACATCGTATAACGTTACTGGTTTCACATTCACCACCCTGAATTG
ACTCTCTTCCGGGCGCTATCATGCCATACCGCGAAAGGTTTTGCGCCATTCGATGGTGTCCGGGATCTCG
ACGCTCTCCCTTATGCGACTCCTGCATTAGGAAGCAGCCCAGTAGTAGGTTGAGGCCGTTGAGCACCGCC
GCCGCAAGGAATGGTGCATGCAAGGAGATGGCGCCCAACAGTCCCCCGGCCACGGGGCCTGCCACCATAC
CCACGCCGAAACAAGCGCTCATGAGCCCGAAGTGGCGAGCCCGATCTTCCCCATCGGTGATGTCGGCGAT
ATAGGCGCCAGCAACCGCACCTGTGGCGCCGGTGATGCCGGCCACGATGCGTCCGGCGTAGAGGATCGAG
ATCTCGATCCCGCGAAATTAATACGACTCACTATAGGGGAATTGTGAGCGGATAACAATTCCCCTCTAGA
AATAATTTTGTTTAACTTTAAGAAGGAGATATACCATGGGCAGCAGCCATCATCATCATCATCACAGCAG
CGGCCTGGTGCCGCGCGGCAGCCATATGCCGGAGATCGAGCTGAAGCGCGGCCCCGTCGAGTACCGGCGG
ATAGCGGGGCGGGACAACCTCGCCCCACTGGTGTTCCTGCACGAAGGGCTCGGCTGCGTCGCGATGTGGG
GCCGGTTCCCCGACGCCCTCGCGCGGGCGAGCGGCCGGCCCGCACTGGTCTACTCCCGCCACGGATACGG
CGGTTCGGGCCCGGCACGCACGCCGCGCCCGGTCACCTACCTGCGGGAGGAGGCCACCGACGTCCTGCCG
GAGCTCCTGGACCGCCTCGGCCTGGAACGCCCCGTCCTCGTCGGACACAGTGACGGGGCCTCCATCGCCC
TGCTGCACGCGGGCGTGCGTCCGGTGTCGGCCCTGGTGCTCATCGCGCCGCACGTCTTCGTCGAACCGGA
GACCCTGGCCGGGATCGTGGCCGCCCGGGCCGCCTACCGGGACGGTCCGCTGGCGGGCCGGCTGGCCGGA
TTCCACGACGACCCGGACACCGCCTTCCACTCCTGGGCGGACGTCTGGCTCTCCCCCGCGTTCCGCGACT
GGAACATCGAGGACGAGCTGCACGGGGTCGAGGCCCCCGTCCTGCTGATCCAGGGCGAACGCGACCAGTA
CGGGACCGTCCGTCAGCTGCACGCCGTCGAGCGGGGCGTCGCCGGGCCCGCCCGCCTGGTCGAACCGGCG
GGCTGCGGGCACTCCCCCCATCTGGAGCGGCCCGCCGAGACCCTGGAGGCGGTGGCCGGCTTCCTCGCGG
ACGAGGTGACGGCGGCGCGGCGCACCCGCGCCCCGGCGCCGACGTCCTGACTCGAGCACCACCACCACCA
